Addgene plasmid #196468: altAncBird
Purpose: Expresses Na,K-ATPase (ATP1A1 and ATP1B1 in pFastBac Dual vector) in insect cells
Depositing lab: Susanne Dobler. Depositing organization: Universitaet Hamburg. Publication: Historical Contingency Shapes Toxin Resistance in a Specialist Avian Predator. Mohammadi S, Pradhan S, Hoffmann FG, Herrera-Álvarez S, Deng Y, Eacock A, Dobler S, Storz JF, Rowland HM. bioRxiv 2025.07.04.662692 10.1101/2025.07.04.662692.
Backbone
  Vector backbone: pFastBac Dual
  Backbone manufacturer: Thermo Fisher (Invitrogen)
  Backbone size w/o insert (bp): 5235
  Total vector size (bp): 9101
  Vector type: Insect Expression
Growth in bacteria
  Bacterial resistance: Ampicillin, 100 μg/mL
  Growth temperature: 37°C
  Growth strain: DH5alpha
  Copy number: Unknown
Gene/Insert 1
  Gene/Insert name: ATP1A1
  Species: Ancestral Aves
  Insert size (bp): 3090
  Promoter: PH
  Cloning method: Restriction Enzyme; 5′ cloning site unknown (unknown if destroyed); 3′ cloning site unknown (unknown if destroyed)
  Sequencing primers: 5′ ATTCCGGATTATTCATACCGTCCCACCATCG; 3′ GTGGTATGGCTGATTATGATCCTCTAGTACTTCTC
Gene/Insert 2
  Gene/Insert name: ATP1B1
  Species: Ancestral Aves
  Insert size (bp): 928
  Promoter: p10
  Cloning method: Restriction Enzyme; 5′ cloning site unknown (unknown if destroyed); 3′ cloning site unknown (unknown if destroyed)
  Sequencing primers: 5′ CGGGTTCCTTCCGGTATTGTCTCCTTC; 3′ ACGGACCTTTAATTCAACCCAACACAATATA
Resource information
  A portion of this plasmid was derived from a plasmid made by: GeneArt Gene Synthesis (Thermo Fisher Scientific)
Terms and licenses: Academic/Nonprofit Terms; Industry Terms: Not Available to Industry
How to cite: altAncBird was a gift from Susanne Dobler (Addgene plasmid # 196468 ; http://n2t.net/addgene:196468 ; RRID:Addgene_196468)
