[The description below was written by a language model from this plasmid's Addgene catalogue record and pLannotate feature annotations shown in this document.]
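Description:
altAncBird is an insect-cell expression construct built on the pFastBac Dual backbone, a baculovirus donor (transfer) plasmid of about 9.1 kb. It is propagated in E. coli through a high-copy ColE1/pUC-type origin with ampicillin selection from the β-lactamase gene, and it also carries an f1 phage origin. The expression region lies between the right and left ends of a mini-Tn7 element, together with a gentamicin acetyltransferase gene driven by the class 1 integron Pc promoter. In the standard use of this backbone, everything between Tn7R and Tn7L is transposed into a baculovirus shuttle genome (bacmid) in E. coli, with gentamicin resistance marking the transposed segment. The resulting recombinant baculovirus is then used to infect insect cells.

The payload consists of the two subunits of the Na,K-ATPase, arranged back to back under divergent baculovirus late promoters. The catalytic alpha subunit, ATP1A1 (about 3.1 kb), is transcribed from the polyhedrin promoter and terminated by the SV40 polyadenylation signal. The non-catalytic beta subunit, ATP1B1 (about 0.9 kb), which governs assembly and membrane delivery of alpha/beta heterodimers, is transcribed in the opposite direction from the p10 promoter and ends at the HSV thymidine kinase polyadenylation signal. The record lists the species for both inserts as ancestral Aves and notes that part of the plasmid derives from commercial gene synthesis. The automated matches to chicken and rabbit proteins therefore reflect only the nearest database homologues. No epitope tags or reporters are annotated. Co-expressing both subunits from one virus allows production of a functional sodium pump in insect cells, and the associated publication concerns the evolution of toxin resistance in a specialist avian predator. The record does not explain what the "alt" prefix in the name denotes.
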