Features (pLannotate 1.2.2; 18 found; start..end, strand, type, name):
     81..97      +  CDS            lacZα (fragment): LacZα fragment of β-galactosidase; lacZ fragment
    102..556     +  rep_origin     f1 ori (sequence partly withheld): f1 bacteriophage origin of replication; arrow indicates direction of (+) strand synthesis
    582..686     +  promoter       AmpR promoter: bla
    687..1547    +  CDS            AmpR: β-lactamase; bla; confers resistance to ampicillin, carbenicillin, and related antibiotics
   1718..2306    +  rep_origin     ori: high-copy-number ColE1/pMB1/pBR322/pUC origin of replication
   2492..2543    -  misc_feature   bom (fragment): basis of mobility region from pBR322
   2611..2835    -  mobile_element Tn7R: mini-Tn7 element (right end of the Tn7 transposon) Tn7
   2902..3435    -  CDS            GmR: gentamycin acetyltransferase; aacC1; confers resistance to gentamycin
   3624..3652    -  promoter       Pc promoter: intI1 (promoter lies within the coding sequence); class 1 integron promoter
   3630..3989    -  CDS            YPR2_ECOLX (fragment): Protein predicted: Swiss-Prot protein existence level 4. From Escherichia coli.
   4160..4208    -  polyA_signal   HSV TK poly(A) signal: herpes simplex virus thymidine kinase polyadenylation signal (Cole and Stacy, 1985)
   4282..5196    -  CDS            ATP1B1: AT1B1_CHICK - Experimental evidence at protein level: Swiss-Prot protein existence level 1. This is the non-catalytic component of the active enzyme, which catalyzes the hydrolysis of ATP coupled with the exchange of Na(+) and K(+) ions across the plasma membrane. The beta subunit regulates, through assembly of alpha/beta heterodimers, the number of sodium pumps transported to the plasma membrane. From Gallus gallus (Chicken).
   5216..5325    -  promoter       p10 promoter: baculovirus promoter for expression in insect cells
   5349..5440    +  promoter       polyhedrin promoter: polh from Autographa californica; promoter for the baculovirus polyhedrin gene
   5483..8557    +  CDS            ATP1A1: AT1A1_RABIT - Experimental evidence at protein level: Swiss-Prot protein existence level 1. This is the catalytic component of the active enzyme, which catalyzes the hydrolysis of ATP coupled with the exchange of sodium and potassium ions across the plasma membrane. This action creates the electrochemical gradient of sodium and potassium ions, providing the energy for active transport of various nutrients (By similarity). May contribute to blood-heart barrier properties of endocardial endothelium and may control cardiac performance via endothelial Na(+)/H(+) exchange (PubMed:11738066). From Or
   8584..8667    +  CDS            large T antigen (fragment): large T antigen from SV40 (simian virus 40)
   8690..8824    +  polyA_signal   SV40 poly(A) signal: SV40 polyadenylation signal
   8853..9018    -  mobile_element Tn7L: mini-Tn7 element (left end of the Tn7 transposon) Tn7
>Addgene plasmid #196468 | altAncBird | addgene full sequence | sequence record 393021 | Addgene NGS Result
TTCTCTGTCACAGAATGAAAATTTTTCTGTCATCTCTTCGTTATTAATGTTTGTAATTGACTGAATATCA
ACGCTTATTTGCAGCCTGAATGGCGAATGGG
[124 nt withheld, positions 102-225]
C
[91 nt withheld, positions 227-317]
A
[49 nt withheld, positions 319-367]
CCTTTGACGTTGGAGTCCACGTTCTT
[37 nt withheld, positions 394-430]
ACCCTATCTCGGTCTATTCTTTTGATTTATAAGGGATTTTGCCGATTTCGGCCTATTGGTTAAAAAATGA
GCTGATTTAACAAAAATTTAACGCGAATTTTAACAAAATATTAACGCTTACAATTTAGGTGGCACTTTTC
GGGGAAATGTGCGCGGAACCCCTATTTGTTTATTTTTCTAAATACATTCAAATATGTATCCGCTCATGAG
ACAATAACCCTGATAAATGCTTCAATAATATTGAAAAAGGAAGAGTATGAGTATTCAACATTTCCGTGTC
GCCCTTATTCCCTTTTTTGCGGCATTTTGCCTTCCTGTTTTTGCTCACCCAGAAACGCTGGTGAAAGTAA
AAGATGCTGAAGATCAGTTGGGTGCACGAGTGGGTTACATCGAACTGGATCTCAACAGCGGTAAGATCCT
TGAGAGTTTTCGCCCCGAAGAACGTTTTCCAATGATGAGCACTTTTAAAGTTCTGCTATGTGGCGCGGTA
TTATCCCGTATTGACGCCGGGCAAGAGCAACTCGGTCGCCGCATACACTATTCTCAGAATGACTTGGTTG
AGTACTCACCAGTCACAGAAAAGCATCTTACGGATGGCATGACAGTAAGAGAATTATGCAGTGCTGCCAT
AACCATGAGTGATAACACTGCGGCCAACTTACTTCTGACAACGATCGGAGGACCGAAGGAGCTAACCGCT
TTTTTGCACAACATGGGGGATCATGTAACTCGCCTTGATCGTTGGGAACCGGAGCTGAATGAAGCCATAC
CAAACGACGAGCGTGACACCACGATGCCTGTAGCAATGGCAACAACGTTGCGCAAACTATTAACTGGCGA
ACTACTTACTCTAGCTTCCCGGCAACAATTAATAGACTGGATGGAGGCGGATAAAGTTGCAGGACCACTT
CTGCGCTCGGCCCTTCCGGCTGGCTGGTTTATTGCTGATAAATCTGGAGCCGGTGAGCGTGGGTCTCGCG
GTATCATTGCAGCACTGGGGCCAGATGGTAAGCCCTCCCGTATCGTAGTTATCTACACGACGGGGAGTCA
GGCAACTATGGATGAACGAAATAGACAGATCGCTGAGATAGGTGCCTCACTGATTAAGCATTGGTAACTG
TCAGACCAAGTTTACTCATATATACTTTAGATTGATTTAAAACTTCATTTTTAATTTAAAAGGATCTAGG
TGAAGATCCTTTTTGATAATCTCATGACCAAAATCCCTTAACGTGAGTTTTCGTTCCACTGAGCGTCAGA
CCCCGTAGAAAAGATCAAAGGATCTTCTTGAGATCCTTTTTTTCTGCGCGTAATCTGCTGCTTGCAAACA
AAAAAACCACCGCTACCAGCGGTGGTTTGTTTGCCGGATCAAGAGCTACCAACTCTTTTTCCGAAGGTAA
CTGGCTTCAGCAGAGCGCAGATACCAAATACTGTTCTTCTAGTGTAGCCGTAGTTAGGCCACCACTTCAA
GAACTCTGTAGCACCGCCTACATACCTCGCTCTGCTAATCCTGTTACCAGTGGCTGCTGCCAGTGGCGAT
AAGTCGTGTCTTACCGGGTTGGACTCAAGACGATAGTTACCGGATAAGGCGCAGCGGTCGGGCTGAACGG
GGGGTTCGTGCACACAGCCCAGCTTGGAGCGAACGACCTACACCGAACTGAGATACCTACAGCGTGAGCT
ATGAGAAAGCGCCACGCTTCCCGAAGGGAGAAAGGCGGACAGGTATCCGGTAAGCGGCAGGGTCGGAACA
GGAGAGCGCACGAGGGAGCTTCCAGGGGGAAACGCCTGGTATCTTTATAGTCCTGTCGGGTTTCGCCACC
TCTGACTTGAGCGTCGATTTTTGTGATGCTCGTCAGGGGGGCGGAGCCTATGGAAAAACGCCAGCAACGC
GGCCTTTTTACGGTTCCTGGCCTTTTGCTGGCCTTTTGCTCACATGTTCTTTCCTGCGTTATCCCCTGAT
TCTGTGGATAACCGTATTACCGCCTTTGAGTGAGCTGATACCGCTCGCCGCAGCCGAACGACCGAGCGCA
GCGAGTCAGTGAGCGAGGAAGCGGAAGAGCGCCTGATGCGGTATTTTCTCCTTACGCATCTGTGCGGTAT
TTCACACCGCATAGACCAGCCGCGTAACCTGGCAAAATCGGTTACGGTTGAGTAATAAATGGATGCCCTG
CGTAAGCGGGTGTGGGCGGACAATAAAGTCTTAAACTGAACAAAATAGATCTAAACTATGACAATAAAGT
CTTAAACTAGACAGAATAGTTGTAAACTGAAATCAGTCCAGTTATGCTGTGAAAAAGCATACTGGACTTT
TGTTATGGCTAAAGCAAACTCTTCATTTTCTGAAGTGCAAATTGCCCGTCGTATTAAAGAGGGGCGTGGC
CAAGGGCATGGTAAAGACTATATTCGCGGCGTTGTGACAATTTACCGAACAACTCCGCGGCCGGGAAGCC
GATCTCGGCTTGAACGAATTGTTAGGTGGCGGTACTTGGGTCGATATCAAAGTGCATCACTTCTTCCCGT
ATGCCCAACTTTGTATAGAGAGCCACTGCGGGATCGTCACCGTAATCTGCTTGCACGTAGATCACATAAG
CACCAAGCGCGTTGGCCTCATGCTTGAGGAGATTGATGAGCGCGGTGGCAATGCCCTGCCTCCGGTGCTC
GCCGGAGACTGCGAGATCATAGATATAGATCTCACTACGCGGCTGCTCAAACTTGGGCAGAACGTAAGCC
GCGAGAGCGCCAACAACCGCTTCTTGGTCGAAGGCAGCAAGCGCGATGAATGTCTTACTACGGAGCAAGT
TCCCGAGGTAATCGGAGTCCGGCTGATGTTGGGAGTAGGTGGCTACGTCTCCGAACTCACGACCGAAAAG
ATCAAGAGCAGCCCGCATGGATTTGACTTGGTCAGGGCCGAGCCTACATGTGCGAATGATGCCCATACTT
GAGCCACCTAACTTTGTTTTAGGGCGACTGCCCTGCTGCGTAACATCGTTGCTGCTGCGTAACATCGTTG
CTGCTCCATAACATCAAACATCGACCCACGGCGTAACGCGCTTGCTGCTTGGATGCCCGAGGCATAGACT
GTACAAAAAAACAGTCATAACAAGCCATGAAAACCGCCACTGCGCCGTTACCACCGCTGCGTTCGGTCAA
GGTTCTGGACCAGTTGCGTGAGCGCATACGCTACTTGCATTACAGTTTACGAACCGAACAGGCTTATGTC
AACTGGGTTCGTGCCTTCATCCGTTTCCACGGTGTGCGTCACCCGGCAACCTTGGGCAGCAGCGAAGTCG
AGGCATTTCTGTCCTGGCTGGCGAACGAGCGCAAGGTTTCGGTCTCCACGCATCGTCAGGCATTGGCGGC
CTTGCTGTTCTTCTACGGCAAGGTGCTGTGCACGGATCTGCCCTTGCTTCAGGAGATCGGTAGACCTCGG
CCGTCGCGGCGCTTGCCGGTGGTGCTGACCCCGGATGAAGTGGTTCGCATCCTCGGTTTTCTGGAAGGCG
AGCATCGTTTGTTCGCCCAGGACTCTAGCTATAGTTCTAGTGGTTGGCTACGTACCCGTAGTGGCTATGG
CAGGGCTTGCCGCCCCGACGTTGGCTGCGAGCCCTGGGCCTTCACCCGAACTTGGGGGTTGGGGTGGGGA
AAAGGAAGAAACGCGGGCGTATTGGTCCCAATGGGGTCTCGGTGGGGTATCGACAGAGTGCCAGCCCTGG
GACCGAACCCCGCGTTTATGAACAAACGACCCAACACCCGTGCGTTTTATTCTGTCTTTTTATTGCCGTC
ATAGCGCGGGTTCCTTCCGGTATTGTCTCCTTCCGTGTTTCAGTTAGCCTCCCCCATCTCCCGGTACCTT
AGGAGGACTTGATATCGAACTTGATGTCGAAACGGCCCTGGAAACGGTCCTTGTCGGAGTACTGGATGTT
CTGGCCGTAGGCTCTGCACTCGACACGCACTTCCATGTCGTAGGTCAGGTTGGTGAACTGCACAGCCACC
AGAGGTTGCAGGTAACGGGGCTGCAGCAGCTTTCCGTAGTAAGGGTAGTACTGCAGAGCGAAACCAGGGT
AACCGCCCATGCCGTAGTACTCGACGGTGCCGATCTTGTCAGCGTCCTCTTCACGCTTAGCGGTGCAGTG
CACGGGGATCAAGTAGGGGTTGTACTTAGCCATCACTTCAGGAGGCAGGGACTCGTTCACGGGAGCCTTG
GGCTTGAAACCGATGATACGGTTCAGCTTGACCAGGATGCAAGGCTTGCCGTCACGGTAACCGAAGGTGG
GGTCGTTGATACCGGAGCAGTTCTCGAGCCACTCGCGCTTGAACTTGCAGACTTTCTTCTGGCCCTGAGC
GTCGTTGTAGGGACCACGATCTTTGTAGTCGGTGGGGATGTCGCCGCAGTCCTGGAAAACGATGTTCTCG
GTCTGCTGGTCAGCGGAGTAGTCCTTCAGGAACTTCTCGAGGTTCTTCACGTAGGGCTCGTAGGACTTGG
GGTCAGAAGCGGTGAAGGAGATCTCGGTCTTTTGCACCTGAGGCACTTGGGTCAGTCCAGGAGGAGCCAC
ACGGTCTTGGTACTTGGGCTCGAACTCGGACACGGTCAGCAGCATCACTTGGATGGTGCCGATGAAGATA
CCAGCCAGGCAACCGTAGAAGATCACGTAGAACAGCAGGATCTTGAACCAGGAACCACCGGTACGACCCA
GCAGCTCTTTCTTCTCGGAGTTCCAGATGAACTTCTTCCAGTTGCCGTCGCCGTCTTTAGCCTTGCCACG
AGCCATGATCAAGTCTTCGTCGAGTGATTGTAAATAAAATGTAATTTACAGTATAGTATTTTAATTAATA
TACAAATGATTTGATAATAATTCTTATTTAACTATAATATATTGTGTTGGGTTGAATTAAAGGTCCGTAT
ACTCCGGAATATTAATAGATCATGGAGATAATTAAAATGATAACCATCTCGCAAATAAATAAGTATTTTA
CTGTTTTCGTAACAGTTTTGTAATAAAAAAACCTATAAATATTCCGGATTATTCATACCGTCCCACCATC
GGGCGCGGATCCATGGGCAAAGGTGCTGGTCGTGATAAGTACGAGCCCACCGCTACCTCTGAGCACGGTG
CTAAGAAGAAGAAAAAGGGCAAGAAAGAAAAAGAACGCGACATGGACGAGCTGAAGAAAGAAGTCTCCAT
GGACGACCACAAGCTGTCCCTCGACGAGCTGCACCGTAAATACGGCACCGACCTGTCTCGTGGACTGACC
CCTGCTCGTGCTGCTGAAATCTTGGCTCGTGACGGTCCCAACGCTCTGACCCCTCCTCCTACTACTCCCG
AATGGGTCAAGTTCTGCCGTCAGCTGTTCGGTGGTTTCTCCCTGCTGCTGTGGATCGGTGCTATCCTGTG
CTTCCTGGCTTACGGTATCCAGGCTGCTATGGAAGAGGAACCCAACAACGACAACCTGTACCTGGGTGTC
GTGCTGGCTGCTGTCGTGATTATTACCGGTTGCTTCAGCTACTACCAAGAGGCCAAGTCCTCCAAGATCA
TGGAATCCTTCAAGAACATGGTGCCCCAGCAGGCTCTGGTCATCCGTAACGGCGAGAAGCTGTCCATCAA
CGCTGAGGGTGTCGTTGTGGGCGACCTGGTGGAAGTGAAAGGTGGCGATCGTATCCCCGCTGACCTGCGT
ATCATCTCCGCTCACGGTTGCAAGGTGGACAACTCATCTCTGACCGGCGAGTCCGAGCCTCAGACTCGTT
CTCCTGACTTTACCAACGAGAACCCTCTGGAAACCCGCAATATCGCTTTCTTCTCCACCAACTGCGTCGA
GGGTACTGCTCGCGGTGTCGTGATCAACACTGGCGACCGTACTGTGATGGGTCGTATCGCTTCCCTGGCT
TCCGGACTGGAAGGTGGCAAGACCCCTATCGCTATGGAGATCGAGCACTTCATCCACATCATTACCGGTG
TCGCCGTGTTCCTGGGCGTGTCCTTCTTCATCCTGTCTCTGATCCTCGAGTACACCTGGCTCGAGGCTGT
GATCTTCCTGATCGGTATCATCGTGGCTAACGTGCCCGAGGGACTGCTGGCTACTGTGACTGTGTGCCTG
ACTCTGACCGCTAAGCGTATGGCTCGCAAGAACTGCCTGGTCAAGAACCTGGAAGCTGTGGAAACCCTGG
GTTCCACCTCCACCATCTGCTCCGACAAGACCGGTACTCTGACCCAGAACCGTATGACCGTGGCTCACAT
GTGGTTCGACAACCAGATCCACGAGGCTGACACCACCGAGAACCAGTCCGGTGCTTCTTTCGACAAGTCC
TCACCTACTTGGACCGCTCTGTCCCGTGTGGCTGGACTGTGTAACCGTGCTGTGTTCCAGGCTAATCAAG
AGAACGTGCCCATCCTGAAGCGTGCTGTTGCTGGCGACGCTTCCGAATCCGCTCTGCTGAAGTGCATCGA
GCTGTGCTGCGGTTCCGTGAAAGAGATGCGCGAGCGTAACCCCAACGTGGTCGAGATCCCTTTCAACAGC
ACCAACAAGTACCAGCTGAGCATCCACAAGAACGCTAACCCCTCCGAGTCTCGTTACCTGCTGGTCATGA
AGGGTGCTCCCGAGCGTATCCTGGACCGTTGCTCCTCTATCCTGATCCACGGCAAAGAGCAGCCCCTGGA
CGAGGAAACTAAGGACGCTTTCCAGAACGCTTACCTGGAACTCGGTGGCCTGGGAGAACGTGTGTTGGGA
TTCTGCCACCTCGCTCTGCCCGACGATCAGTTCCCTGAGGGATTCCAGTTCGACACCGACGAAATGAACT
TCCCCGTGGAAAAGCTGTGCTTCGTGGGCCTGATGTCCATGATCGACCCTCCAAGAGCTGCTGTGCCAGA
CGCTGTTGGAAAGTGCCGTTCCGCTGGTATCAAAGTGATCATGGTCACCGGCGATCACCCCATCACCGCT
AAGGCTATCGCTAAAGGCGTGGGTATCATCAGCGAGGGCAACGAGACTGTCGAGGATATCGCTGCTCGTC
TGAACATCCCTGTCTCTCAAGTGAACCCTCGTGACGCTAAGGCCTGCGTGGTGCACGGTTCTGACCTGAA
GGACATGACCTCCGAGCAGCTGGACGACATCCTGACTCACCACACTGAGATCGTGTTCGCTCGTACATCC
CCTCAGCAAAAGCTGATCATCGTCGAAGGTTGCCAGCGTCAGGGTGCTATCGTGGCTGTTACAGGCGACG
GTGTCAACGACTCCCCTGCTCTGAAAAAGGCTGACATCGGTGTCGCTATGGGTATCGCTGGTTCCGACGT
GTCCAAGCAGGCTGCTGACATGATCCTGCTCGACGACAACTTCGCTTCCATCGTGACCGGCGTGGAAGAG
GGTCGTCTGATCTTCGACAACTTGAAGAAGTCGATCGCTTACACCCTGACCTCTAACATCCCCGAGATCA
CCCCTTTCTTGATCTTCATCATTGCGAACATCCCACTGCCTCTGGGCACCGTGACTATCCTGTGCATCGA
CCTGGGAACCGACATGGTCCCTGCTATCTCCCTCGCTTACGAGCAGGCTGAGTCCGACATCATGAAGCGC
CAGCCTCGTAACCCTAAGACCGACAAGCTGGTCAACGAGAGGCTGATCTCCATGGCCTACGGCCAGATCG
GCATGATCCAAGCTCTCGGTGGCTTCTTCACTTACTTCGTCATCATGGCCGAGAACGGTTTCTGGCCCTC
CTCTCTGTTGGGTATCCGTGTGCAATGGGACGACCGTTGGGTCAACGACGTCGAGGACTCCTACGGTCAA
CAGTGGACCTACGAACAGCGCAAGATCGTCGAGTTCACTTGCCACACTGCTTTCTTCGTGTCCATCGTGG
TGGTGCAGTGGGCTGACCTGATCATCTGCAAGACCCGTCGTAACTCCGTGTTCCAGCAGGGCATGAAGAA
CAAGATCCTCATCTTCGGCCTGTTCGAGGAAACCGCTCTGGCTGCTTTCCTGTCTTACTGCCCCGGCATG
GATGTGGCTCTGCGTATGTACCCTCTGAAGCCCACCTGGTGGTTCTGCGCTTTCCCCTACTCTCTGCTGA
TTTTCGTGTACGACGAAGTCCGCAAGCTCATCATCCGTCGCAACCCTGGTGGCTGGGTCGAGAAAGAGAC
TTACTACTAAAAGCTTGTCGAGAAGTACTAGAGGATCATAATCAGCCATACCACATTTGTAGAGGTTTTA
CTTGCTTTAAAAAACCTCCCACACCTCCCCCTGAACCTGAAACATAAAATGAATGCAATTGTTGTTGTTA
ACTTGTTTATTGCAGCTTATAATGGTTACAAATAAAGCAATAGCATCACAAATTTCACAAATAAAGCATT
TTTTTCACTGCATTCTAGTTGTGGTTTGTCCAAACTCATCAATGTATCTTATCATGTCTGGATCTGATCA
CTGCTTGAGCCTAGGAGATCCGAACCAGATAAGTGAAATCTAGTTCCAAACTATTTTGTCATTTTTAATT
TTCGTATTAGCTTACGACGCTACACCCAGTTCCCATCTATTTTGTCACTCTTCCCTAAATAATCCTTAAA
AACTCCATTTCCACCCCTCCCAGTTCCCAACTATTTTGTCCGCCCACAGCGGGGCATTTTTCTTCCTGTT
ATGTTTTTAATCAAACATCCTGCCAACTCCATGTGACAAACCGTCATCTTCGGCTACTTT
